Addgene plasmid #178132: VCP_Halo_C_allele
Purpose: Donor vector for endogenous tagging of human VCP at the C-terminus with halotag
Depositing lab: iPSC Neurodegenerative Disease Initiative (iNDI) & Michael Ward.
Backbone
  Vector backbone: pUC57-BsaI-Free
  Vector type: Donor vector
Growth in bacteria
  Bacterial resistance: Ampicillin, 100 μg/mL
  Growth temperature: 37°C
  Growth strain: DH5alpha
  Copy number: High Copy
Gene/Insert
  Gene/Insert name: Halotag (alt name: VCP)
  Species: H. sapiens (human)
  Entrez Gene: VCP (a.k.a. CDC48, FTDALS6, TERA, p97)
  Cloning method: Unknown
Terms and licenses: Academic/Nonprofit Terms; Industry Terms: Not Available to Industry
How to cite: VCP_Halo_C_allele was a gift from iPSC Neurodegenerative Disease Initiative (iNDI) & Michael Ward (Addgene plasmid # 178132 ; http://n2t.net/addgene:178132 ; RRID:Addgene_178132)
