[The description below was written by a language model from this plasmid's Addgene catalogue record and pLannotate feature annotations shown in this document.]
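Description:
VCP_Halo_C_allele is a homology-directed repair donor plasmid built on the pUC57-BsaI-Free cloning backbone. It is intended for knocking a HaloTag coding sequence into the endogenous human VCP locus (also known as p97, CDC48 or TERA) so that the native protein carries the tag at its C-terminus. The plasmid is about 4.4 kb and is propagated in E. coli from a high-copy ColE1/pUC-type origin, with ampicillin selection provided by the β-lactamase gene and its own promoter. Remnants of the pUC cloning region are also annotated: lacZα, lacI, rop and bom fragments, plus the lac promoter, operator and CAP site. These are backbone carry-over and have no role in the editing function.

The payload consists of a fragment matching the C-terminal coding region of human VCP, followed after a short unannotated gap, possibly a linker, by an open reading frame annotated as the bacterial haloalkane dehalogenase DhaA. HaloTag was engineered from this enzyme family, so the annotation fits the stated insert. The VCP fragment serves as the upstream homology arm. The roughly 500 bp of unannotated sequence downstream of the tag presumably contains the downstream arm, although the feature table does not label it. No mammalian promoter, polyadenylation signal or selectable marker for mammalian cells is annotated. This is consistent with a design in which expression of the fusion depends entirely on correct integration at the VCP gene. The record does not state the nuclease or guide used alongside the donor. HaloTag fusions bind chloroalkane ligands covalently, which supports fluorescent imaging, pulse-chase labelling and pull-down of VCP at endogenous expression levels. The depositing initiative's name suggests use in human iPSC models of neurodegenerative disease.
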