Features (pLannotate 1.2.2; 12 found; start..end, strand, type, name):
    198..786     -  rep_origin     ori: high-copy-number ColE1/pMB1/pBR322/pUC origin of replication
    957..1817    -  CDS            AmpR: β-lactamase; bla; confers resistance to ampicillin, carbenicillin, and related antibiotics
   1818..1922    -  promoter       AmpR promoter: bla
   2017..2052    +  CDS            rop (fragment): Rop protein, which maintains plasmids at low copy number; rop
   2154..2253    +  misc_feature   bom (fragment): basis of mobility region from pBR322
   2259..2416    -  CDS            lacZα (fragment): LacZα fragment of β-galactosidase; lacZ fragment
   2446..2847    +  CDS            VCP (fragment): TERA_HUMAN - Experimental evidence at protein level: Swiss-Prot protein existence level 1. Necessary for the fragmentation of Golgi stacks during mitosis and for their reassembly after mitosis. Involved in the formation of the transitional endoplasmic reticulum (tER). The transfer of membranes from the endoplasmic reticulum to the Golgi apparatus occurs via 50-70 nm transition vesicles which derive from part-rough, part-smooth transitional elements of the endoplasmic reticulum (tER). Vesicle budding from the tER is an ATP-dependent process. The ternary complex containing UFD1, VCP and NPLOC4 b
   2893..3768    +  CDS            dhaA: DHAA_PSEPV - Experimental evidence at protein level: Swiss-Prot protein existence level 1. Catalyzes hydrolytic cleavage of carbon-halogen bonds in halogenated aliphatic compounds, leading to the formation of the corresponding primary alcohols, halide ions and protons. Has a broad substrate specificity, as it is able to dehalogenate mono- and di- chlorinated and brominated alkanes (up to at least C10), and the two isomers of 1,3-dichloropropene to 3-chloroallyl alcohol; the highest activity was found with 1,2-dibromoethane, while no activity was observed with the analog 1,2-dichloroethane. Fro
   4262..4278    -  protein_bind   lac operator: The lac repressor binds to the lac operator to inhibit transcription in E. coli. This inhibition can be relieved by adding lactose or isopropyl-β-D-thiogalactopyranoside (IPTG). lac repressor encoded by lacI
   4286..4316    -  promoter       lac promoter: promoter for the E. coli lac operon
   4331..4352    -  protein_bind   CAP binding site: CAP binding activates transcription in the presence of cAMP. E. coli catabolite activator protein
   4365..15      -  CDS            lacI (fragment) (across the origin): lac repressor; lacI; The lac repressor binds to the lac operator to inhibit transcription in E. coli. This inhibition can be relieved by adding lactose or isopropyl-β-D-thiogalactopyranoside (IPTG).
>Addgene plasmid #178132 | VCP_Halo_C_allele | addgene full sequence | sequence record 349353 | Addgene NGS Result
TTGCGTATTGGGCGCTCTTCCGCTTCCTCGCTCACTGACTCGCTGCGCTCGGTCGTTCGGCTGCGGCGAG
CGGTATCAGCTCACTCAAAGGCGGTAATACGGTTATCCACAGAATCAGGGGATAACGCAGGAAAGAACAT
GTGAGCAAAAGGCCAGCAAAAGGCCAGGAACCGTAAAAAGGCCGCGTTGCTGGCGTTTTTCCATAGGCTC
CGCCCCCCTGACGAGCATCACAAAAATCGACGCTCAAGTCAGAGGTGGCGAAACCCGACAGGACTATAAA
GATACCAGGCGTTTCCCCCTGGAAGCTCCCTCGTGCGCTCTCCTGTTCCGACCCTGCCGCTTACCGGATA
CCTGTCCGCCTTTCTCCCTTCGGGAAGCGTGGCGCTTTCTCATAGCTCACGCTGTAGGTATCTCAGTTCG
GTGTAGGTCGTTCGCTCCAAGCTGGGCTGTGTGCACGAACCCCCCGTTCAGCCCGACCGCTGCGCCTTAT
CCGGTAACTATCGTCTTGAGTCCAACCCGGTAAGACACGACTTATCGCCACTGGCAGCAGCCACTGGTAA
CAGGATTAGCAGAGCGAGGTATGTAGGCGGTGCTACAGAGTTCTTGAAGTGGTGGCCTAACTACGGCTAC
ACTAGAAGAACAGTATTTGGTATCTGCGCTCTGCTGAAGCCAGTTACCTTCGGAAAAAGAGTTGGTAGCT
CTTGATCCGGCAAACAAACCACCGCTGGTAGCGGTGGTTTTTTTGTTTGCAAGCAGCAGATTACGCGCAG
AAAAAAAGGATCTCAAGAAGATCCTTTGATCTTTTCTACGGGGTCTGACGCTCAGTGGAACGAAAACTCA
CGTTAAGGGATTTTGGTCATGAGATTATCAAAAAGGATCTTCACCTAGATCCTTTTAAATTAAAAATGAA
GTTTTAAATCAATCTAAAGTATATATGAGTAAACTTGGTCTGACAGTTACCAATGCTTAATCAGTGAGGC
ACCTATCTCAGCGATCTGTCTATTTCGTTCATCCATAGTTGCCTGACTCCCCGTCGTGTAGATAACTACG
ATACGGGAGGGCTTACCATCTGGCCCCAGTGCTGCAATGATACCGCGAGATCCACGCTCACCGGCTCCAG
ATTTATCAGCAATAAACCAGCCAGCCGGAAGGGCCGAGCGCAGAAGTGGTCCTGCAACTTTATCCGCCTC
CATCCAGTCTATTAATTGTTGCCGGGAAGCTAGAGTAAGTAGTTCGCCAGTTAATAGTTTGCGCAACGTT
GTTGCCATTGCTACAGGCATCGTGGTGTCACGCTCGTCGTTTGGTATGGCTTCATTCAGCTCCGGTTCCC
AACGATCAAGGCGAGTTACATGATCCCCCATGTTGTGCAAAAAAGCGGTTAGCTCCTTCGGTCCTCCGAT
CGTTGTCAGAAGTAAGTTGGCCGCAGTGTTATCACTCATGGTTATGGCAGCACTGCATAATTCTCTTACT
GTCATGCCATCCGTAAGATGCTTTTCTGTGACTGGTGAGTACTCAACCAAGTCATTCTGAGAATAGTGTA
TGCGGCGACCGAGTTGCTCTTGCCCGGCGTCAATACGGGATAATACCGCGCCACATAGCAGAACTTTAAA
AGTGCTCATCATTGGAAAACGTTCTTCGGGGCGAAAACTCTCAAGGATCTTACCGCTGTTGAGATCCAGT
TCGATGTAACCCACTCGTGCACCCAACTGATCTTCAGCATCTTTTACTTTCACCAGCGTTTCTGGGTGAG
CAAAAACAGGAAGGCAAAATGCCGCAAAAAAGGGAATAAGGGCGACACGGAAATGTTGAATACTCATACT
CTTCCTTTTTCAATATTATTGAAGCATTTATCAGGGTTATTGTCTCATGAGCGGATACATATTTGAATGT
ATTTAGAAAAATAAACAAATAGGGGTTCCGCGCACATTTCCCCGAAAAGTGCCACCTGACGTCTAAGAAA
CCATTATTATCATGACATTAACCTATAAAAATAGGCGTATCACGAGGCCCTTTCGTCTCGCGCGTTTCGG
TGATGACGGTGAAAACCTCTGACACATGCAGCTCCCGGAGACGGTCACAGCTTGTCTGTAAGCGGATGCC
GGGAGCAGACAAGCCCGTCAGGGCGCGTCAGCGGGTGTTGGCGGGTGTCGGGGCTGGCTTAACTATGCGG
CATCAGAGCAGATTGTACTGAGAGTGCACCATATGCGGTGTGAAATACCGCACAGATGCGTAAGGAGAAA
ATACCGCATCAGGCGCCATTCGCCATTCAGGCTGCGCAACTGTTGGGAAGGGCGATCGGTGCGGGCCTCT
TCGCTATTACGCCAGCTGGCGAAAGGGGGATGTGCTGCAAGGCGATTAAGTTGGGTAACGCCAGGGTTTT
CCCAGTCACGACGTTGTAAAACGACGGCCAGTGAATTCGAGCTCGGTACCTCGCGAATGCATCTAGAGGA
TGATCCAGTGCCTGAGATCCGTCGAGATCACTTTGAAGAAGCCATGCGCTTTGCGCGCCGTTCTGTCAGT
GACAATGACATTCGGAAGTATGAGATGTTTGCCCAGACCCTTCAGCAGAGTCGGGGCTTTGGCAGCTTCA
GGTAAGTTGGTTGGGAGCATTAGACAGTGCTTAAGTTACTTTGGGGACCTACACCAAAAGGGATGGGAGT
CCTAAGGAAGCTAGAGGGGTAGTTGTGGAAATCTTACACAGGCCCTGTCCTAACCCTCTTTTTTGGCTTT
GCTCTTGTACACAGATTCCCTTCAGGGAACCAGGGTGGAGCTGGCCCCAGTCAGGGCAGTGGAGGCGGCA
CAGGTGGCAGTGTATACACAGAAGACAATGATGATGACCTGTATGGCGGTGGAGGAGGTTCTGGAGGCGG
TGGAAGTGGTGGCGGAGGTAGCGCCGAGATCGGCACCGGCTTTCCCTTCGATCCTCACTACGTGGAAGTG
CTGGGCGAGAGAATGCACTATGTGGACGTGGGCCCCAGAGATGGAACCCCTGTGCTGTTTCTGCACGGCA
ACCCTACCAGCAGCTACGTGTGGCGGAACATCATCCCTCACGTGGCCCCTACACACAGATGTATCGCCCC
TGACCTGATCGGCATGGGCAAGAGCGATAAGCCCGACCTGGGCTACTTCTTCGACGACCACGTGCGGTTC
ATGGACGCCTTTATTGAGGCCCTCGGCCTGGAAGAGGTGGTGCTGGTTATTCACGATTGGGGCAGCGCCC
TGGGATTCCACTGGGCCAAGAGAAACCCCGAGAGAGTGAAGGGAATCGCCTTCATGGAATTCATCAGGCC
CATTCCTACCTGGGACGAGTGGCCTGAGTTCGCCAGAGAGACATTCCAGGCCTTCAGAACCACCGACGTG
GGCAGAAAGCTGATCATCGACCAGAACGTGTTCATCGAGGGCACCCTGCCTATGGGAGTCGTCAGACCAC
TGACCGAGGTGGAAATGGACCACTACAGAGAGCCCTTTCTGAACCCCGTGGACCGGGAACCTCTTTGGAG
ATTCCCCAACGAGCTGCCCATTGCCGGCGAGCCTGCTAATATTGTGGCCCTGGTGGAAGAGTACATGGAC
TGGCTGCATCAGAGCCCCGTGCCTAAGCTGCTGTTTTGGGGAACACCCGGCGTGCTGATTCCTCCTGCTG
AAGCTGCCAGACTGGCCAAGAGCCTGCCTAATTGCAAGGCCGTGGATATCGGCCCTGGCCTGAATCTGCT
GCAAGAGGACAACCCCGATCTGATCGGCTCCGAGATTGCCAGATGGCTGAGCACCCTGGAAATCAGCGGA
TAAGTGGTGGTGGCCAGCGTGCAGTGAGCTGGCCTGCCTGGACCTTGTTCCCTGGGGGTGGGGGCGCTTG
CCCAGGAGAGGGACCAGGGGTGCGCCCACAGCCTGCTCCATTCTCCAGTCTGAACAGTTCAGCTACAGTC
TGACTCTGGACAGGGGGTTTCTGTTGCAAAAATACAAAACAAAAGCGATAAAATAAAAGCGATTTTCATT
TGGTAGGCGGAGAGTGAATTACCAACAGGGAATTGGGCCTTGGGCCTATGCCATTTCTGTTGTAGTTTGG
GGCAGTGCAGGGGACCTGTGTGGGGTGTGAACCAAGGCACTACTGCCACCTGCCACAGTAAAGCATCTGC
ACTTGACTCAATGCTGCCCGAGCCCTCCCTTCCCCCTATCCAACCTGGGTAGGGGATCCCGGGCCCGTCG
ACTGCAGAGGCCTGCATGCAAGCTTGGCGTAATCATGGTCATAGCTGTTTCCTGTGTGAAATTGTTATCC
GCTCACAATTCCACACAACATACGAGCCGGAAGCATAAAGTGTAAAGCCTGGGGTGCCTAATGAGTGAGC
TAACTCACATTAATTGCGTTGCGCTCACTGCCCGCTTTCCAGTCGGGAAACCTGTCGTGCCAGCTGCATT
AATGAATCGGCCAACGCGCGGGGAGAGGCGGT
