>Addgene plasmid #178132 | VCP_Halo_C_allele | depositor partial sequence | sequence record 345769 | insert
GGATGATCCAGTGCCTGAGATCCGTCGAGATCACTTTGAAGAAGCCATGCGCTTTGCGCGCCGTTCTGTC
AGTGACAATGACATTCGGAAGTATGAGATGTTTGCCCAGACCCTTCAGCAGAGTCGGGGCTTTGGCAGCT
TCAGGTAAGTTGGTTGGGAGCATTAGACAGTGCTTAAGTTACTTTGGGGACCTACACCAAAAGGGATGGG
AGTCCTAAGGAAGCTAGAGGGGTAGTTGTGGAAATCTTACACAGGCCCTGTCCTAACCCTCTTTTTTGGC
TTTGCTCTTGTACACAGATTCCCTTCAGGGAACCAGGGTGGAGCTGGCCCCAGTCAGGGCAGTGGAGGCG
GCACAGGTGGCAGTGTATACACAGAAGACAATGATGATGACCTGTATGGCGGTGGAGGAGGTTCTGGAGG
CGGTGGAAGTGGTGGCGGAGGTAGCGCCGAGATCGGCACCGGCTTTCCCTTCGATCCTCACTACGTGGAA
GTGCTGGGCGAGAGAATGCACTATGTGGACGTGGGCCCCAGAGATGGAACCCCTGTGCTGTTTCTGCACG
GCAACCCTACCAGCAGCTACGTGTGGCGGAACATCATCCCTCACGTGGCCCCTACACACAGATGTATCGC
CCCTGACCTGATCGGCATGGGCAAGAGCGATAAGCCCGACCTGGGCTACTTCTTCGACGACCACGTGCGG
TTCATGGACGCCTTTATTGAGGCCCTCGGCCTGGAAGAGGTGGTGCTGGTTATTCACGATTGGGGCAGCG
CCCTGGGATTCCACTGGGCCAAGAGAAACCCCGAGAGAGTGAAGGGAATCGCCTTCATGGAATTCATCAG
GCCCATTCCTACCTGGGACGAGTGGCCTGAGTTCGCCAGAGAGACATTCCAGGCCTTCAGAACCACCGAC
GTGGGCAGAAAGCTGATCATCGACCAGAACGTGTTCATCGAGGGCACCCTGCCTATGGGAGTCGTCAGAC
CACTGACCGAGGTGGAAATGGACCACTACAGAGAGCCCTTTCTGAACCCCGTGGACCGGGAACCTCTTTG
GAGATTCCCCAACGAGCTGCCCATTGCCGGCGAGCCTGCTAATATTGTGGCCCTGGTGGAAGAGTACATG
GACTGGCTGCATCAGAGCCCCGTGCCTAAGCTGCTGTTTTGGGGAACACCCGGCGTGCTGATTCCTCCTG
CTGAAGCTGCCAGACTGGCCAAGAGCCTGCCTAATTGCAAGGCCGTGGATATCGGCCCTGGCCTGAATCT
GCTGCAAGAGGACAACCCCGATCTGATCGGCTCCGAGATTGCCAGATGGCTGAGCACCCTGGAAATCAGC
GGATAAGTGGTGGTGGCCAGCGTGCAGTGAGCTGGCCTGCCTGGACCTTGTTCCCTGGGGGTGGGGGCGC
TTGCCCAGGAGAGGGACCAGGGGTGCGCCCACAGCCTGCTCCATTCTCCAGTCTGAACAGTTCAGCTACA
GTCTGACTCTGGACAGGGGGTTTCTGTTGCAAAAATACAAAACAAAAGCGATAAAATAAAAGCGATTTTC
ATTTGGTAGGCGGAGAGTGAATTACCAACAGGGAATTGGGCCTTGGGCCTATGCCATTTCTGTTGTAGTT
TGGGGCAGTGCAGGGGACCTGTGTGGGGTGTGAACCAAGGCACTACTGCCACCTGCCACAGTAAAGCATC
TGCACTTGACTCAATGCTGCCCGAGCCCTCCCTTCCCCCTATCCAACCTGGGTAGG
